Addgene plasmid #208712: pDisplay-GRAB_g5-HT3.0mut
Purpose: Expresses the green 5-HT sensor GRAB_g5-HT3.0mut in mammalian cells
Depositing lab: Yulong Li. Depositing organization: Peking University. Publication: Improved green and red GRAB sensors for monitoring spatiotemporal serotonin release in vivo. Deng F, Wan J, Li G, Dong H, Xia X, Wang Y, Li X, Zhuang C, Zheng Y, Liu L, Yan Y, Feng J, Zhao Y, Xie H, Li Y. Nat Methods. 2024 Apr;21(4):692-702. doi: 10.1038/s41592-024-02188-8. Epub 2024 Mar 5. PubMed 38443508.
Backbone
  Vector backbone: pDisplay
  Backbone manufacturer: pDisplay
  Backbone size w/o insert (bp): 6548
  Vector type: Mammalian Expression
Growth in bacteria
  Bacterial resistance: Ampicillin, 100 μg/mL
  Growth temperature: 37°C
  Growth strain: DH5alpha
  Copy number: High Copy
Gene/Insert
  Gene/Insert name: Green fluorescent 5-HT sensor GRAB_g5-HT3.0mut
  Species: H. sapiens (human), M. musculus (mouse)
  Insert size (bp): 2151
  Promoter: CMV
  Cloning method: Gibson Cloning
Terms and licenses: Academic/Nonprofit Terms; Industry Terms: Not Available to Industry
Depositor comments: Please visit https://www.biorxiv.org/content/10.1101/2023.05.27.542566v1 for bioRxiv preprint.
How to cite: pDisplay-GRAB_g5-HT3.0mut was a gift from Yulong Li (Addgene plasmid # 208712 ; http://n2t.net/addgene:208712 ; RRID:Addgene_208712)
