[The description below was written by a language model from this plasmid's Addgene catalogue record and pLannotate feature annotations shown in this document.]
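Description:
pDisplay-GRAB_g5-HT3.0mut is a mammalian expression plasmid of about 8.7 kb built on the pDisplay backbone. It carries the "mut" version of the green GRAB serotonin (5-HT) sensor g5-HT3.0. It is propagated in E. coli as a high-copy plasmid through a ColE1/pUC-type origin and selected with ampicillin (β-lactamase). An f1 origin is also present. An SV40 promoter-driven NeoR/KanR cassette with an HSV TK polyadenylation signal could provide G418 selection in mammalian cells.

Expression is driven by the CMV enhancer and promoter and terminated by a bGH poly(A) signal. The open reading frame begins with the mouse Igκ leader from pDisplay, which routes the protein into the secretory pathway for delivery to the plasma membrane. The sensor itself is annotated as GPCR-derived sequence on either side of a GFP-type module. This fits the GRAB design, in which a fluorescent protein inserted into a receptor reports ligand-induced conformational change. The automated annotation labels the receptor segments as fragments resembling human ADRA2A and HTR2C and the fluorophore as cEGFP. These are similarity hits, and the record does not state the actual receptor scaffold. It also does not specify the change that defines the "mut" variant, although such variants usually serve as ligand-insensitive controls.

Downstream, an EMCV IRES drives mCherry fused to a short K-Ras fragment, probably a C-terminal membrane-targeting motif. This gives a red marker expressed from the same transcript for identifying transfected cells and normalising the green signal. A PDGFRβ transmembrane domain left over from pDisplay follows this cassette, and the table does not show whether it is translated. The plasmid is intended for expressing the sensor in cultured mammalian cells.
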