Features (pLannotate 1.2.2; 25 found; start..end, strand, type, name):
    380..583     +  promoter       CMV promoter: human cytomegalovirus (CMV) immediate early promoter
    579..612     +  LTR            5' LTR (truncated) (fragment): truncated 5' long terminal repeat (LTR) from HIV-1
    628..646     +  promoter       T7 promoter: promoter for bacteriophage T7 RNA polymerase
    727..789     +  sig_peptide    Igκ leader: leader sequence from mouse immunoglobulin κ light chain
    791..808     +  protein_bind   attB1 (fragment): mutant version of attB; core recombination site for the Gateway® BP reaction BP Clonase™
    880..1665    +  CDS            ADRA2A (fragment): ADA2A_HUMAN - Also known as ADRA2R, ADRAR. Experimental evidence at protein level: Swiss-Prot protein existence level 1. Alpha-2 adrenergic receptors mediate the catecholamine- induced inhibition of adenylate cyclase through the action of G proteins. The rank order of potency for agonists of this receptor is oxymetazoline > clonidine > epinephrine > norepinephrine > phenylephrine > dopamine > p-synephrine > p-tyramine > serotonin = p- octopamine. For antagonists, the rank order is yohimbine > phentolamine = mianserine > chlorpromazine = spiperone = prazosin > propanolol > alprenolol = pindolol
   1672..2394    +  CDS            cEGFP: cEGFP is a basic (constitutively fluorescent) green fluorescent protein published in 2008, derived from Aequorea victoria.
   2428..2874    +  CDS            HTR2C (fragment): 5HT2C_HUMAN - Also known as HTR1C. Experimental evidence at protein level: Swiss-Prot protein existence level 1. G-protein coupled receptor for 5-hydroxytryptamine (serotonin). Also functions as a receptor for various drugs and psychoactive substances, including ergot alkaloid derivatives, 1-2,5,- dimethoxy-4-iodophenyl-2-aminopropane (DOI) and lysergic acid diethylamide (LSD). Ligand binding causes a conformation change that triggers signaling via guanine nucleotide-binding proteins (G proteins) and modulates the activity of down-stream effectors. Beta-arrestin family members inhibit signalin
   2888..3473    +  misc_feature   IRES2: internal ribosome entry site (IRES) of the encephalomyocarditis virus (EMCV)
   3474..4181    +  CDS            mCherry: mCherry is a basic (constitutively fluorescent) red fluorescent protein published in 2004, derived from Discosoma sp.. It is reported to be a very rapidly-maturing monomer with low acid sensitivity.
   4182..4232    +  CDS            K-Ras (fragment): human small GTPase proto-oncoprotein
   4272..4418    +  CDS            PDGFRβ TM domain: transmembrane domain from platelet derived growth factor receptor beta
   4446..4670    +  polyA_signal   bGH poly(A) signal: bovine growth hormone polyadenylation signal
   4674..4692    +  promoter       SV40 promoter (fragment): SV40 enhancer and early promoter
   4802..5390    -  rep_origin     ori: high-copy-number ColE1/pMB1/pBR322/pUC origin of replication
   5612..5628    +  polyA_signal   bGH poly(A) signal (fragment): bovine growth hormone polyadenylation signal
   5719..5766    -  polyA_signal   HSV TK poly(A) signal: herpes simplex virus thymidine kinase polyadenylation signal (Cole and Stacy, 1985)
   5825..5977    -  CDS            ble (fragment): BLE_KLEPN - Experimental evidence at protein level: Swiss-Prot protein existence level 1. Binding protein with a strong affinity to the bleomycin family of antibiotics. Binds to CL990; an antimitotic-antibiotic compound. From Klebsiella pneumoniae.
   5998..6792    -  CDS            NeoR/KanR: aminoglycoside phosphotransferase from Tn5; aph(3')-II (or nptII); confers resistance to neomycin, kanamycin, and G418 (Geneticin®)
   6827..7180    -  promoter       SV40 promoter: SV40 enhancer and early promoter
   7182..7199    -  promoter       AmpR promoter (fragment): bla
   7240..8100    -  CDS            AmpR: β-lactamase; bla; confers resistance to ampicillin, carbenicillin, and related antibiotics
   8101..8205    -  promoter       AmpR promoter: bla
   8232..8660    +  rep_origin     f1 ori (sequence partly withheld): f1 bacteriophage origin of replication; arrow indicates direction of (+) strand synthesis
   8699..379     +  enhancer       CMV enhancer (across the origin): human cytomegalovirus immediate early enhancer
>Addgene plasmid #208712 | pDisplay-GRAB_g5-HT3.0mut | addgene full sequence | sequence record 410344 | Addgene NGS Result
ACATTGATTATTGACTAGTTATTAATAGTAATCAATTACGGGGTCATTAGTTCATAGCCCATATATGGAG
TTCCGCGTTACATAACTTACGGTAAATGGCCCGCCTGGCTGACCGCCCAACGACCCCTGCCCATTGACGT
CAATAATGACGTATGTTCCCATAGTAACGCCAATAGGGACTTTCCATTGACGTCAATGGGTGGAGTATTT
ACGGTAAACTGCCCACTTGGCAGTACATCAAGTGTATCATATGCCAAGTACGCCCCCTATTGACGTCAAT
GACGGTAAATGGCCCGCCTGGCATTATGCCCAGTACATGACCTTATGGGACTTTCCTACTTGGCAGTACA
TCTACGTATTAGTCATCGCTATTACCATGGTGATGCGGTTTTGGCAGTACATCAATGGGCGTGGATAGCG
GTTTGACTCACGGGGATTTCCAAGTCTCCACCCCATTGACGTCAATGGGAGTTTGTTTTGGCACCAAAAT
CAACGGGACTTTCCAAAATGTCGTAACAACTCCGCCCCATTGACGCAAATGGGCGGTAGGCGTGTACGGT
GGGAGGTCTATATAAGCAGAGCTCTCTGGCTAACTAGAGAACCCACTGCTTACTGGCTTATCGAAATTAA
TACGACTCACTATAGGGAGACCCAAGCTTGGTACCGAGCTCGGATCCACTAGTAACGGCCGCCAGTGTGC
TGGAATTCGGCTTGGGGATATCCACCATGGAGACAGACACACTCCTGCTATGGGTACTGCTGCTCTGGGT
TCCAGGTTCCACTGGTGACACAAGTTTGTACAAAAAAGTTGGCACCACCGGTGACAAACTTGATGCTAAT
GTGAGTTCCAACGAGGGTTTCAGGTCCGTGGAGAAGGTCGTGCTGCTCACGTTCCTTGCAGTGGTTATCC
TGATGGCCATCTTGGGCAACCTGCTGGTGATGGTGGCTGTGTGCAGGGACAGGCAGCTCAGGAAAATAAA
AACCAACTATTTCATTGTGTCTCTCGCCTTTGCTGACCTGCTGGTTTCGGTGCTGGTGATGCCCTTTGGT
GCCATTGAGCTGGTCCAAGACATCTGGGCTTATGGGGAGATGTTCTGCCTGGTCCGGACCTCTCTGTTTG
TCTACCTTTGTACAGCATCGATCTTTCACCTGTGCTGTATTTCCCTGGACAGGTATTACGCCATCTGCTG
CCAGCCTTTGGTTTATAGGAACAAGATGACCCCTCTACGCATCGCATTAATGTTGGGAGGCTGCTGGGTC
CTTCCCATGTTTATATCTTTTCTCCCCATAATGCAAGGCTGGAACAACATCGGCATAGTTGATGTGATAG
AGAAAAGGAAATTCAGCCACAACTCTAACTCCACGTGGTGTGTCTTCATGGTCAACAAGCCCTATGCTAT
CACCTGCTCTGTGGTGGCCTTCTACATCCCGTTTCTCCTCATGGTGCTGGCCTATTACCGAATCTATGTC
GTGGCTAAGCGGGGTCCGGACGCCGTCGCCGCGCCGCCGGGGGGCACCGAGCGCAGGCCCAACGGTCTGG
GCCCCGAGCGCAGCGCGGGCCCGGGGGGCGCAGAGGCCGAACCGCTGCCCACCCAGCTCAACGGCGCCCC
TGGCGAGCCCGCGCCGGCCGGGCCGCGCGACACCGACGCGCTGGACCTGGAGGAGGGAGGAAACGTCTAT
ATCAAGGCCGACAAGCAGAAGAACGGCATCAAGGCGATCTTCCACATCCGCCACAACATCGAGGACGGCG
GCGTGCAGCTCGCCATCCACTACCAGCAGAACACCCCCATCGGCGACGGCCCCGTGCTGCTGCCCGACAA
CCACTACCTGAGCGTGCAGTCCAAACTTTCGAAAGACCCCAACGAGAAGCGCGATCACATGGTCCTGCTG
GAGTTCGTGACCGCCGCCGGGATCACTCTCGGCATGGACGAGCTGTACAAGGGCGGTACCGGAGGGAGCA
TGGTGAGAAAGGGCGAGGAGCTGTTCACCGGGGTGGTGCCCATCCTGGTCGAGCTGGACGGCGACGTAAA
CGGCCACAAGTTCAGCGTGCGGGGCGAGGGTGAGGGCGATGCCACCAATGGCAAGCTGACCCTGAAGTTC
ATCTGCACCACCGGCAAGCTGCCCGTGCCCTGGCCCACCCTCGTGACCACCCTGACCTACGGCGTGCAGT
GCTTCAGTCGCTACCCCGACCACATGAAGCAGCACGACTTCTTCAAGTCCGCCATGCCCGAAGGCTACGT
GCAGGAGCGCACCATCTTCTTCAAGGACGACGGCAACTACAAGACCCGCGCCGAGGTGAAGTTCGAGGGC
GACACCCTGGTGAACCGCATCGAGCTGAAGGGCATCGACTTCAAGGAGGACGGCAACATCCTGGGGCACA
AGCTGGAGTACAACACCGGAGCAGCAGCACGCTTCCGCTGGAGGACAGAGACCAAGGCAGCCAAGGTGTT
ATGTGTCATCATGGGCTGCTTCTGTTTCTGCTGGGCCCCCTTCTTTGTCACCAATATTGTGGACCCTTTC
ATAGACTACACTGTCCCCGAGCAGGTGTGGACTGCTTTCCTCTGGCTTGGCTATATCAATTCGGGGTTGA
ACCCTTTTCTCTATGCCTTCTTGAATAAGTCTTTCAGACGTGCCTTCCTCATCATCCTCCGTTGCAATTA
TAAGGTAGAGAAAAAGCCTCCTGTCAGGCAGATTCCAAGAGTTGCCGCCACTGCTTTGTCTGGGAGGGAG
CTTAATGTTAACATTTATCGGCATACCAATGAACCGGTGATCGAGAAAGCCAGTGACAATGAGCCCGGTA
TAGAGATGCAAGTTGAGAATTTAGAGTTACCAGTAAATCCCTCCAGTGTGGTTAGCGAAAGGATTAGCAG
TGTGTGATAAGCTAGCGCCCCTCTCCCTCCCCCCCCCCTAACGTTACTGGCCGAAGCCGCTTGGAATAAG
GCCGGTGTGCGTTTGTCTATATGTTATTTTCCACCATATTGCCGTCTTTTGGCAATGTGAGGGCCCGGAA
ACCTGGCCCTGTCTTCTTGACGAGCATTCCTAGGGGTCTTTCCCCTCTCGCCAAAGGAATGCAAGGTCTG
TTGAATGTCGTGAAGGAAGCAGTTCCTCTGGAAGCTTCTTGAAGACAAACAACGTCTGTAGCGACCCTTT
GCAGGCAGCGGAACCCCCCACCTGGCGACAGGTGCCTCTGCGGCCAACGCCACGTGTATAAGATACACCT
GCAAAGGCGGCACAACCCCAGTGCCACGTTGTGAGTTGGATAGTTGTGGAAAGAGTCAAATGGCTCTCCT
CAAGCGTATTCAACAAGGGGCTGAAGGATGCCCAGAAGGTACCCCATTGTATGGGATCTGATCTGGGGCC
TCGGTACACATGCTTTACATGTGTTTAGTCGAGGTTAAAAAAACGTCTAGGCCCCCCGAACCACGGGGAC
GTGGTTTTCCTTTGAAAAACACGATGATAATATGGCCACAACCATGGTGAGCAAGGGCGAGGAGGATAAC
ATGGCCATCATCAAGGAGTTCATGCGCTTCAAGGTGCACATGGAGGGCTCCGTGAACGGCCACGAGTTCG
AGATCGAGGGCGAGGGCGAGGGCCGCCCCTACGAGGGCACCCAGACCGCCAAGCTGAAGGTGACCAAGGG
TGGCCCCCTGCCCTTCGCCTGGGACATCCTGTCCCCTCAGTTCATGTACGGCTCCAAGGCCTACGTGAAG
CACCCCGCCGACATCCCCGACTACTTGAAGCTGTCCTTCCCCGAGGGCTTCAAGTGGGAGCGCGTGATGA
ACTTCGAGGACGGCGGCGTGGTGACCGTGACCCAGGACTCCTCCCTGCAGGACGGCGAGTTCATCTACAA
GGTGAAGCTGCGCGGCACCAACTTCCCCTCCGACGGCCCCGTAATGCAGAAGAAGACCATGGGCTGGGAG
GCCTCCTCCGAGCGGATGTACCCCGAGGACGGCGCCCTGAAGGGCGAGATCAAGCAGAGGCTGAAGCTGA
AGGACGGCGGCCACTACGACGCTGAGGTCAAGACCACCTACAAGGCCAAGAAGCCCGTGCAGCTGCCCGG
CGCCTACAACGTCAACATCAAGTTGGACATCACCTCCCACAACGAGGACTACACCATCGTGGAACAGTAC
GAACGCGCCGAGGGCCGCCACTCCACCGGCGGCATGGACGAGCTGTACAAGGATGGTAAAAAGAAGAAAA
AGAAGTCAAAGACAAAGTGTGTAATTATGTAAGTCGACGAACAAAAACTCATCTCAGAAGAGGATCTGAA
TGCTGTGGGCCAGGACACGCAGGAGGTCATCGTGGTGCCACACTCCTTGCCCTTTAAGGTGGTGGTGATC
TCAGCCATCCTGGCCCTGGTGGTGCTCACCATCATCTCCCTTATCATCCTCATCATGCTTTGGCAGAAGA
AGCCACGTTAGGCGGCCGCTCGAGATCAGCCTCGACTGTGCCTTCTAGTTGCCAGCCATCTGTTGTTTGC
CCCTCCCCCGTGCCTTCCTTGACCCTGGAAGGTGCCACTCCCACTGTCCTTTCCTAATAAAATGAGGAAA
TTGCATCGCATTGTCTGAGTAGGTGTCATTCTATTCTGGGGGGTGGGGTGGGGCAGGACAGCAAGGGGGA
GGATTGGGAAGACAATAGCAGGCATGCTGGGGATGCGGTGGGCTCTATGGCTTCTGAGGCGGAAAGAACC
AGTGGCGGTAATACGGTTATCCACAGAATCGGGGGATAACGCAGGAAAGAACATGTGAGCAAAAGGCCAG
CAAAAGGCCAGGAACCGTAAAAAGGCCGCGTTGCTGGCGTTTTTCCATAGGCTCCGCCCCCCTGACGAGC
ATCACAAAAATCGACGCTCAAGTCAGAGGTGGCGAAACCCGACAGGACTATAAAGATACCAGGCGTTTCC
CCCTGGAAGCTCCCTCGTGCGCTCTCCTGTTCCGACCCTGCCGCTTACCGGATACCTGTCCGCCTTTCTC
CCTTCGGGAAGCGTGGCGCTTTCTCATAGCTCACGCTGTAGGTATCTCAGTTCGGTGTAGGTCGTTCGCT
CCAAGCTGGGCTGTGTGCACGAACCCCCCGTTCAGCCCGACCGCTGCGCCTTATCCGGTAACTATCGTCT
TGAGTCCAACCCGGTAAGACGCGACTTATCGCCACTGGCAGCAGCCACTGGTAACAGGATTAGCAGAGCG
AGGTATGTAGGCGGTGCTACAGAGTTCTTGAAGTGGTGGCCTAACTACGGCTACACTAGAAGAACAGTAT
TTGGTATCTGCGCTCTGCTGAAGCCAGTTACCTTCGGAAAAAGAGTTGGTAGCTCTTGATCCGGCAAACA
AACCACCGCTGGTAGCGGTGGTTTTTTTGTTTGCAAGCAGCAGATTACGCGCAGAAAAAAAGGATCTCAA
GAAGATCCTTTGATCTTTTCTACGGGGTCTGACGCTCAGTGGAACGAAAACTCACGTTAAGGGATTTTGG
TCATGAGATTATCAAAAAGGATCTTCACCTAGATCCTTTTAAATTAAAAATGAAGTTTTAAATCAATCTA
AAGTATATATGAGTAACCTGAGGCTATGGCAGGGCCTGCCGCCCCGACGTTGGCTGCGAGCCCTGGGCCT
TCACCCGAACTTGGGGGGTGGGGTGGGGAAAAGGAAGAAACGCGGGCGTATTGGCCCCAATGGGGTCTCG
GTGGGGTATCGACAGAGTGCCAGCCCTGGGACCGAACCCCGCGTTTATGAACAAACGACCCAACACCGTG
CGTTTTATTCTGTCTTTTTATTGCCGTCATAGCGCGGGTTCCTTCCGGTATTGTCTCCTTCCGTGTTTCA
GTTAGCCTCCCCCTAGGGTGGGCGAAGAACTCCAGCATGAGATCCCCGCGCTGGAGGATCATCCAGCCGG
CGTCCCGGAAAACGATTCCGAAGCCCAACCTTTCATAGAAGGCGGCGGTGGAATCGAAATCTCGTGATGG
CAGGTTGGGCGTCGCTTGGTCGGTCATTTCGAACCCCAGAGTCCCGCTCAGAAGAACTCGTCAAGAAGGC
GATAGAAGGCGATGCGCTGCGAATCGGGAGCGGCGATACCGTAAAGCACGAGGAAGCGGTCAGCCCATTC
GCCGCCAAGCTCTTCAGCAATATCACGGGTAGCCAACGCTATGTCCTGATAGCGGTCCGCCACACCCAGC
CGGCCACAGTCGATGAATCCAGAAAAGCGGCCATTTTCCACCATGATATTCGGCAAGCAGGCATCGCCAT
AGGTCACGACGAGATCCTCGCCGTCGGGCATGCTCGCCTTGAGCCTGGCGAACAGTTCGGCTGGCGCGAG
CCCCTGATGCTCTTCGTCCAGATCATCCTGATCGACAAGACCGGCTTCCATCCGAGTACGTGCTCGCTCG
ATGCGATGTTTCGCTTGGTGGTCGAATGGGCAGGTAGCCGGATCAAGCGTATGCAGCCGCCGCATTGCAT
CAGCCATGATGGATACTTTCTCGGCAGGAGCAAGGTGAGATGACAGGAGATCCTGCCCCGGCACTTCGCC
CAATAGCAGCCAGTCCCTTCCCGCTTCAGTGACAACGTCGAGCACAGCTGCGCAAGGAACGCCCGTCGTG
GCCAGCCACGATAGCCGCGCTGCCTCGTCTTGCAGTTCATTCAGGGCACCGGACAGGTCGGTCTTGACAA
AAAGAACCGGGCGCCCCTGCGCTGACAGCCGGAACACGGCGGCATCAGAGCAGCCGATTGTCTGTTGTGC
CCAGTCATAGCCGAATAGCCTCTCCACCCAAGCGGCCGGAGAACCTGCGTGCAATCCATCTTGTTCAATC
ATGCGAAACGATCCTCATCCTGTCTCTTGATCGATCTTTGCAAAAGCCTAGGCCTCCAAAAAAGCCTCCT
CACTACTTCTGGAATAGCTCAGAGGCCGGGCCTCGGCCTCTGCATAAATAAAAAAAATTAGTCAGCCATG
GGGCGGAGAATGGGCGGAACTGGGCGGAGTTAGGGGCGGAATGGGCGGAGTTAGGGGCGGGACTATGGTT
GCTGACTAATTGAGATGCATGCTTTGCATACTTCTGCCTGCTGGGGAGCCTGGGGACTTTCCACACCTGG
TTGCTGACTAATTGAGATGCATGCTTTGCATACTTCTGCCTGCTGGGGAGCCTGGGGACTTTCCACACCC
TAACTGACACACATTCCACAGCTGGTTCTTTCCGCCTCAGGACTCTTCCTTTTTCAATAAATCAATCTAA
AGTATATATGAGTAAACTTGGTCTGACAGTTACCAATGCTTAATCAGTGAGGCACCTATCTCAGCGATCT
GTCTATTTCGTTCATCCATAGTTGCCTGACTCCCCGTCGTGTAGATAACTACGATACGGGAGGGCTTACC
ATCTGGCCCCAGTGCTGCAATGATACCGCGAGACCCACGCTCACCGGCTCCAGATTTATCAGCAATAAAC
CAGCCAGCCGGAAGGGCCGAGCGCAGAAGTGGTCCTGCAACTTTATCCGCCTCCATCCAGTCTATTAATT
GTTGCCGGGAAGCTAGAGTAAGTAGTTCGCCAGTTAATAGTTTGCGCAACGTTGTTGCCATTGCTACAGG
CATCGTGGTGTCACGCTCGTCGTTTGGTATGGCTTCATTCAGCTCCGGTTCCCAACGATCAAGGCGAGTT
ACATGATCCCCCATGTTGTGCAAAAAAGCGGTTAGCTCCTTCGGTCCTCCGATCGTTGTCAGAAGTAAGT
TGGCCGCAGTGTTATCACTCATGGTTATGGCAGCACTGCATAATTCTCTTACTGTCATGCCATCCGTAAG
ATGCTTTTCTGTGACTGGTGAGTACTCAACCAAGTCATTCTGAGAATAGTGTATGCGGCGACCGAGTTGC
TCTTGCCCGGCGTCAATACGGGATAATACCGCGCCACATAGCAGAACTTTAAAAGTGCTCATCATTGGAA
AACGTTCTTCGGGGCGAAAACTCTCAAGGATCTTACCGCTGTTGAGATCCAGTTCGATGTAACCCACTCG
TGCACCCAACTGATCTTCAGCATCTTTTACTTTCACCAGCGTTTCTGGGTGAGCAAAAACAGGAAGGCAA
AATGCCGCAAAAAAGGGAATAAGGGCGACACGGAAATGTTGAATACTCATACTCTTCCTTTTTCAATATT
ATTGAAGCATTTATCAGGGTTATTGTCTCATGAGCGGATACATATTTGAATGTATTTAGAAAAATAAACA
AATAGGGGTTCCGCGCACATTTCCCCGAAAAGTGCCACCTG
[124 nt withheld, positions 8232-8355]
C
[91 nt withheld, positions 8357-8447]
A
[49 nt withheld, positions 8449-8497]
CCTTTGACGTTGGAGTCCACGTTCTTT
[37 nt withheld, positions 8525-8561]
ACCCTATCTCGGTCTATTCTTTTGATTTATAAGGGATTTTGCCGATTTCGGCCTATTGGTTAAAAAATGA
GCTGATTTAACAAAAATTTAACGCGAATTTTAACAAAATATTAACGCTTACAATTTACGCGCGCGTTG
